>Addgene plasmid #21195 | LDN | addgene partial sequence | sequence record 26984 | 21195 with LZRS-F 5'-TGGATACACGCCGCCCACGTG
ATCCTCTAGACTGCCGGATCCCAGTGTGGTGGTACGGGAATCACAAGTTTGTACAAAAAAGCAGGCTTTA
AAGGAACCAATTCAGTCGACTGGATCCGGCGGAGTTGGAAGCGCGTTACCCGGGTCCAAAATGCCCAAGA
AGAAGCCGACGCCCATCCAGCTGAACCCGGCCCCCGACGGCTCTGCAGTTAACGGGACCAGCTCTGCGGA
GACCAACTTGGAGGCCTTGCAGAAGAAGCTGGAGGAGCTAGAGCTTGATGAGCAGCAGCGAAAGCGCCTT
GAGGCCTTTCTTACCCAGAAGCAGAAGGTGGGAGAACTGAAGGATGACGACTTTGAGAAGATCAGTGAGC
TGGGGGCTGGCAATGGCGGTGTGGTGTTCAAGGTCTCCCACAAGCCTTCTGGCCTGGTCATGGCCAGAAT
GCTAATTCATCTGGAGATCAAACCCGCAATCCGGAACCAGATCATAAGGGAGCTGCAGGTTCTGCATGAG
TGCAACTCTCCGTACATCGTGGGCTTCTATGGTGCGTTCTACAGCGATGGCGAGATCAGTATCTGCATGG
AGCACATGGATGGAGGTTCTCTGGATCAAGTCCTGAAGAAAGCTGGAAGAATTCCTGAACAAATTTTAGG
AAAAGTTAGCATTGCTGTAATAAAAGGCCTGACATATCTGAGGGAGAAGCACAAGATCATGCACAGAGAT
GTCAAGCCCTCCAACATCCTAGTCAACTCCCGTGGGGAGATCAAGCTCTGTGACTTTGGGGGT
