[The description below was written by a language model from this plasmid's Addgene catalogue record.]
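Description:
LDN is a retroviral expression plasmid built on the LZRS-RfA backbone, a Gateway-adapted version of the LZRS vector of about 11.1 kb, carrying an insert of roughly 2.2 kb introduced by Gateway recombination. The record lists attR sites on both sides of the insert as the cloning junctions. It is propagated in bacteria as a low-copy, ampicillin-selected plasmid in recombination-deficient strains of the Stbl type, which are commonly used to keep repeat-containing retroviral vectors stable. Puromycin is listed as the selectable marker for mammalian cells. No feature table is supplied, so the promoter driving the insert, the origins of replication and the arrangement of the viral elements are not stated. In retroviral vectors of this kind, expression usually comes from the viral long terminal repeat.

The payload is a fusion of Mek1 (MAP2K1), the dual-specificity kinase that activates ERK in the Ras–Raf–MAPK cascade, to ER*, a modified hormone-binding domain from the estrogen receptor alpha (Esr1). Human and mouse are both listed as source species, presumably one for each fusion partner, though the record does not assign them. The Mek1 portion carries the K97M substitution, which the record describes as catalytically inactive. ER fusions of this type are generally used to place a protein's activity under ligand control, so this kinase-dead version most plausibly serves as an inactive or dominant-negative counterpart to inducible active Mek1 constructs. The associated publication concerns the effects of Mek1 on epidermal growth and differentiation, pointing to retroviral delivery of the fusion into epidermal cells.
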