Addgene plasmid #21195: LDN
Depositing lab: Paul Khavari. Depositing organization: Stanford University. Publication: Mek1 alters epidermal growth and differentiation. Scholl FA, Dumesic PA, Khavari PA. Cancer Res. 2004 Sep 1;64(17):6035-40 10.1158/0008-5472.CAN-04-0017 PubMed 15342384.
Backbone
  Vector backbone: LZRS-RfA
  Backbone size w/o insert (bp): 11100
  Vector type: Retroviral
  Selectable markers: Puromycin
Growth in bacteria
  Bacterial resistance: Ampicillin, 100 μg/mL
  Growth temperature: 37°C
  Growth strain: Stbl3
  Growth instructions: STBL2
  Copy number: Low Copy
Gene/Insert
  Gene/Insert name: Mek1 (alt names: MAP2K1; ER-{alpha}; Esr1)
  Species: H. sapiens (human), M. musculus (mouse)
  Insert size (bp): 2200
  Mutation: Mek1 K97M fused to ER*, catalytically inactive
  Entrez Gene: Esr1 (a.k.a. ER, ER-alpha, ERa, ERalpha, ESR, Estr, Estra, Nr3a1); MAP2K1 (a.k.a. CFC3, MAPKK1, MEK1, MEL, MKK1, PRKMK1)
  Cloning method: Gateway Cloning; 5′ cloning site attR (not destroyed); 3′ cloning site attR (not destroyed)
  Sequencing primers: 5′ TGGATACACGCCGCCCACGTG; 3′ ATCGTCGACCACTGTGCTGG
Terms and licenses: Academic/Nonprofit Terms; Industry Terms: Not Available to Industry
How to cite: LDN was a gift from Paul Khavari (Addgene plasmid # 21195 ; http://n2t.net/addgene:21195 ; RRID:Addgene_21195)
